>Addgene plasmid #56390 | mVenus-Myotilin-C-14 | depositor partial sequence | sequence record 87285 | insert sequence
GACGTCAGATCCGCTAGCGCTACCGGTCGCCACCATGGTGAGCAAGGGCGAGGAGCTGTTCACCGGGGTG
GTGCCCATCCTGGTCGAGCTGGACGGCGACGTAAACGGCCACAAGTTCAGCGTGTCCGGCGAGGGCGAGG
GCGATGCCACCTACGGCAAGCTGACCCTGAAGCTGATCTGCACCACCGGCAAGCTGCCCGTGCCCTGGCC
CACCCTCGTGACCACCCTGGGCTACGGCCTGCAGTGCTTCGCCCGCTACCCCGACCACATGAAGCAGCAC
GACTTCTTCAAGTCCGCCATGCCCGAAGGCTACGTCCAGGAGCGCACCATCTTCTTCAAGGACGACGGCA
ACTACAAGACCCGCGCCGAGGTGAAGTTCGAGGGCGACACCCTGGTGAACCGCATCGAGCTGAAGGGCAT
CGACTTCAAGGAGGACGGCAACATCCTGGGGCACAAGCTGGAGTACAACTACAACAGCCACAACGTCTAT
ATCACCGCCGACAAGCAGAAGAACGGCATCAAGGCCAACTTCAAGATCCGCCACAACATCGAGGACGGCG
GCGTGCAGCTCGCCGACCACTACCAGCAGAACACCCCCATCGGCGACGGCCCCGTGCTGCTGCCCGACAA
CCACTACCTGAGCTACCAGTCCAAGCTGAGCAAAGACCCCAACGAGAAGCGCGATCACATGGTCCTGCTG
GAGTTCGTGACCGCCGCCGGGATCACTCTCGGCATGGACGAGCTGTACAAGTCCGGAAGTGCTGGGAGCG
CAAGCGGAAGCGGAGGCTCCGGTTTTAACTACGAACGTCCAAAACACTTCATCCAGTCCCAAAACCCATG
TGGCTCCAGATTGCAGCCTCCTGGACCAGAAACCTCCAGCTTCTCTAGCCAGACCAAACAGTCTTCCATT
ATCATCCAGCCCCGCCAGTGTACAGAGCAAAGATTTTCTGCCTCCTCAACACTGAGCTCTCACATCACCA
TGTCCTCCTCTGCTTTCCCTGCTTCTCCCCAGCAGCATGCTGGCTCCAACCCAGGCCAAAGGGTTACAAC
CACCTATAACCAGTCCCCAGCCAGCTTCCTCAGCTCCATATTACCATCACAGCCTGATTACAATAGCAGT
AAAATCCCTTCCGCTATGGATTCCAACTATCAACAGTCCTCAGCTGGCCAACCTATAAATGCAAAGCCAT
CCCAAACTGCAAATGCTAAGCCCATACCAAGAACTCCTGATCATGAAATACAAGGATCAAAAGAAGCTTT
GATTCAAGATTTGGAAAGAAAGCTGAAATGCAAGGACACCCTTCTTCATAATGGAAATCAACGTCTAACA
TATGAAGAGAAGATGGCTCGCAGATTGCTAGGACCACAGAATGCAGCTGCTGTGTTTCAAGCTCAGGATG
ACAGTGGTGCACAAGACTCGCAGCAACACAACTCAGAACATGCGCGACTGCAAGTTCCTACATCACAAGT
AAGAAGTAGATCAACCTCAAGGGGAGATGTGAATGATCAGGATGCAATCCAGGAGAAATTTTACCCACCA
CGTTTCATTCAAGTGCCAGAGAACATGTCGATTGATGAAGGAAGATTCTGCAGAATGGACTTCAAAGTGA
GTGGACTGCCAGCTCCTGATGTGTCATGGTATCTAAATGGAAGAACAGTTCAATCAGATGATTTGCACAA
AATGATAGTGTCTGAGAAGGGTCTTCATTCACTCATCTTTGAAGTAGTCAGAGCTTCAGATGCAGGGGCT
TATGCATGTGTTGCCAAGAATAGAGCAGGAGAAGCCACCTTCACTGTGCAGCTGGATGTCCTTGCAAAAG
AACATAAAAGAGCACCAATGTTTATCTACAAACCACAGAGCAAAAAAGTTTTAGAGGGAGATTCAGTGAA
ACTAGAATGCCAGATCTCGGCTATACCTCCACCAAAGCTTTTCTGGAAAAGAAATAATGAAATGGTACAA
TTCAACACTGACCGAATAAGCTTATATCAAGATAACACTGGAAGAGTTACTTTACTGATAAAAGATGTAA
ACAAGAAAGATGCTGGGTGGTATACTGTGTCAGCAGTTAATGAAGCTGGAGTGACTACATGTAACACAAG
ATTAGACGTTACGGCACGTCCAAACCAAACTCTTCCAGCTCCTAAGCAGTTACGGGTTCGACCAACATTC
AGCAAATATTTAGCACTTAATGGGAAAGGTTTGAATGTAAAACAAGCTTTTAACCCAGAAGGAGAATTTC
AGCGTTTGGCAGCTCAATCTGGACTCTATGAAAGTGAAGAACTTTAAGGATCCACCGGATCTAGATAACT
GATCATAATCAGCCATACCACATT
