[The description below was written by a language model from this plasmid's Addgene catalogue record.]
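Description:
mVenus-Myotilin-C-14 is a mammalian expression plasmid built on the mVenus-C1 backbone (about 4.75 kb without insert), a C1-style fluorescent protein fusion vector. It is maintained in E. coli as a high-copy plasmid under kanamycin selection, and it carries a neomycin resistance marker so that transfected mammalian cells can be selected with G418. No feature table accompanies the record, so the origin of replication and other backbone elements are not itemised. The SV40pA-R sequencing primer does suggest that an SV40 polyadenylation signal lies downstream of the insert.

The payload is human myotilin (MYOT), expressed from the CMV promoter as a fusion with the yellow fluorescent protein mVenus. The tag comes from the backbone and sits at the N terminus of myotilin, consistent with the "C" designation, in which the gene of interest is cloned after the C terminus of the fluorescent protein. The "14" in the name probably refers to the length of the linker between the two proteins, but the record does not say so, and the cloning method is listed as unknown. Myotilin is an actin-associated structural protein of muscle, and the record gives the cytoskeleton as the expected localization of the fusion.

The construct serves as a fluorescent localization marker, allowing myotilin and the cytoskeletal structures it associates with to be visualised in transfected mammalian cells. The stated spectral properties are excitation at 515 nm and emission at 528 nm, which fit standard YFP imaging settings. The G418 marker also makes it possible to derive stable cell lines in addition to transient expression.
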