Addgene plasmid #56390: mVenus-Myotilin-C-14
Purpose: Localization: Cytoskeleton, Excitation: 515, Emission: 528
Depositing lab: Michael Davidson. Depositing organization: Florida State University, Tallahassee.
Backbone
  Vector backbone: mVenus-C1
  Backbone size w/o insert (bp): 4750
  Vector type: Mammalian Expression
  Selectable markers: Neomycin (select with G418)
Growth in bacteria
  Bacterial resistance: Kanamycin, 50 μg/mL
  Growth temperature: 37°C
  Growth strain: DH5alpha
  Copy number: High Copy
Gene/Insert
  Gene/Insert name: Myotilin (alt name: NM_006790.1)
  Species: H. sapiens (human)
  Entrez Gene: MYOT
  Promoter: CMV
  Tag / fusion protein: mVenus (N terminal on backbone)
  Cloning method: Unknown
  Sequencing primers: 5′ CMV-F; 3′ SV40pA-R
Terms and licenses: Academic/Nonprofit Terms; Industry Terms
Depositor comments: . Excitation = 515; Emission = 528
How to cite: mVenus-Myotilin-C-14 was a gift from Michael Davidson (Addgene plasmid # 56390 ; http://n2t.net/addgene:56390 ; RRID:Addgene_56390)
